>Addgene plasmid #164733 | LjUBQ:MtCEP9:T35s | addgene full sequence | sequence record 324495 | Addgene NGS Result
GTAGATGAATTTTAGCGGCTAAAGGAGGCGGCATGGAAAATCAAGAACAACCAGGCACCGACGCCGTGGA
ATGCCCCATGTGTGGAGGAACGGGCGGTTGGCCAGGCGTAAGCGGCTGGGTTGTCTGCCGGCCCTGCAAT
GGCACTGGAACCCCCAAGCCCGAGGAATCGGCGTGAGCGGTCGCAAACCATCCGGCCCGGTACAAATCGG
CGCGGCGCTGGGTGATGACCTGGTGGAGAAGTTGAAGGCCGCGCAGGCCGCCCAGCGGCAACGCATCGAG
GCAGAAGCACGCCCCGGTGAATCGTGGCAAGCGGCCGCTGATCGAATCCGCAAAGAATCCCGGCAACCGC
CGGCAGCCGGTGCGTCGTCGATTAGGAAGCCGCCCAAGGGCGACGAGCAACCAGATTTTTTCGTTCCGAT
GCTCTATGACGTGGGCACCCGCGATAGTCGCAGCATCATGGACGTGGCCGTTTTCCGTCTGTCGAAGCGT
GACCGACGAGCTGGCGAGGTGATCCGCTACGAGCTTCCAGACGGGCACGTAGAGGTTTCCGCAGGGCCGG
CCGGCATGGCCAGTGTGTGGGATTACGACCTGGTACTGATGGCGGTTTCCCATCTAACCGAATCCATGAA
CCGATACCGGGAAGGGAAGGGAGACAAGCCCGGCCGCGTGTTCCGTCCACACGTTGCGGACGTACTCAAG
TTCTGCCGGCGAGCCGATGGCGGAAAGCAGAAAGACGACCTGGTAGAAACCTGCATTCGGTTAAACACCA
CGCACGTTGCCATGCAGCGTACGAAGAAGGCCAAGAACGGCCGCCTGGTGACGGTATCCGAGGGTGAAGC
CTTGATTAGCCGCTACAAGATCGTAAAGAGCGAAACCGGGCGGCCGGAGTACATCGAGATCGAGCTAGCT
GATTGGATGTACCGCGAGATCACAGAAGGCAAGAACCCGGACGTGCTGACGGTTCACCCCGATTACTTTT
TGATCGATCCCGGCATCGGCCGTTTTCTCTACCGCCTGGCACGCCGCGCCGCAGGCAAGGCAGAAGCCAG
ATGGTTGTTCAAGACGATCTACGAACGCAGTGGCAGCGCCGGAGAGTTCAAGAAGTTCTGTTTCACCGTG
CGCAAGCTGATCGGGTCAAATGACCTGCCGGAGTACGATTTGAAGGAGGAGGCGGGGCAGGCTGGCCCGA
TCCTAGTCATGCGCTACCGCAACCTGATCGAGGGCGAAGCATCCGCCGGTTCCTAATGTACGGAGCAGAT
GCTAGGGCAAATTGCCCTAGCAGGGGAAAAAGGTCGAAAAAGCTTCTTTCCTGTGGATAGCACGTACATT
GGGAACCCAAAGCCGTACATTGGGAACCGGAACCCGTACATTGGGAACCCAAAGCCGTACATTGGGAACC
GGTCACACATGTAAGTGACTGATATAAAAGAGAAAAAAGGCGATTTTTCCGCCTAAAACTCTTTAAAACT
TATTAAAACTCTTAAAACCCGCCTGGCCTGTGCATAACTGTCTGGCCAGCGCACAGCCGAAGAGCTGCAA
AAAGCGCCTACCCTTCGGTCGCTGCGCTCCCTACGCCCCGCCGCTTCGCGTCGGCCTATCGCGGCCGCTG
GCCGCTCAAAAATGGCTGGCCTACGGCCAGGCAATCTACCAGGGCGCGGACAAGCCGCGCCGTCGCCACT
CGACCGCCGGCGCCCACATCAAGGCACCGAGCTCCCATCCCCCCAGGGGCTGCGCCCCTCGGCCGCGAAC
GGCCTCACCCCAAAAATGGCAGCGCTGGCCAATTCGTGCGCGGAACCCCTATTTGTTTATTTTTCTAAAT
ACATTCAAATATGTATCCGCTCATGAGACAATAACCTTGATAAATGCTTCAATAATATTGAAAAAGGAAG
AGTATGGCTAAAATGAGAATATCACCGGAATTGAAAAAACTGATCGAAAAATACCGCTGCGCAAAAGATA
CGGAAGGAATGTCTCCTGCTAAGGTATATAAGCTGGTGGGAGAAAATGAAAACCTATATTTAAAAATGAC
GGACAGCCGGTATAAAGGGACCACCTATGATGTGGAACGGGAAAAGGACATGATGCTATGGCTGGAAGGA
AAGCTGCCTGTTCCAAAGGTCCTGCACTTTGAACGGCATGATGGCTGGAGCAATCTGCTCATGAGTGAGG
CCGATGGCGTCCTTTGCTCGGAAGAGTATGAAGATGAACAAAGCCCTGAAAAGATTATCGAGCTGTATGC
GGAGTGCATCAGGCTCTTTCACTCCATCGACATATCGGATTGTCCCTATACGAATAGCTTAGACAGCCGC
TTAGCCGAATTGGATTACTTACTGAATAACGATCTGGCCGATGTGGATTGCGAAAACTGGGAAGAGGACA
CTCCATTTAAAGATCCGCGCGAGCTGTATGATTTTTTAAAGACGGAAAAGCCCGAAGAGGAACTTGTCTT
TTCCCACGGCGACCTGGGAGACAGCAACATCTTTGTGAAAGATGGCAAAGTAAGTGGCTTTATTGATCTT
GGGAGAAGCGGCAGGGCGGACAAGTGGTATGACATTGCCTTCTGCGTCCGGTCGATCAGGGAGGATATCG
GGGAAGAACAGTATGTCGAGCTATTTTTTGACTTACTGGGGATCAAGCCTGATTGGGAGAAAATAAAATA
TTATATTTTACTGGATGAATTGTTTTAGCTGTCAGACCAAGTTTACTCATATATACTTTAGATTGATTTA
AAACTTCATTTTTAATTTAAAAGGATCTAGGTGAAGATCCTTTTTGATAATCTCATGACCAAAATCCCTT
AACGTGAGTTTTCGTTCCACTGAGCGTCAGACCCCGTAGAAAAGATCAAAGGATCTTCTTGAGATCCTTT
TTTTCTGCGCGTAATCTGCTGCTTGCAAACAAAAAAACCACCGCTACCAGCGGTGGTTTGTTTGCCGGAT
CAAGAGCTACCAACTCTTTTTCCGAAGGTAACTGGCTTCAGCAGAGCGCAGATACCAAATACTGTCCTTC
TAGTGTAGCCGTAGTTAGGCCACCACTTCAAGAACTCTGTAGCACCGCCTACATACCTCGCTCTGCTAAT
CCTGTTACCAGTGGCTGCTGCCAGTGGCGATAAGTCGTGTCTTACCGGGTTGGACTCAAGACGATAGTTA
CCGGATAAGGCGCAGCGGTCGGGCTGAACGGGGGGTTCGTGCACACAGCCCAGCTTGGAGCGAACGACCT
ACACCGAACTGAGATACCTACAGCGTGAGCTATGAGAAAGCGCCACGCTTCCCGAAGGGAGAAAGGCGGA
CAGGTATCCGGTAAGCGGCAGGGTCGGAACAGGAGAGCGCACGAGGGAGCTTCCAGGGGGAAACGCCTGG
TATCTTTATAGTCCTGTCGGGTTTCGCCACCTCTGACTTGAGCGTCGATTTTTGTGATGCTCGTCAGGGG
GGCGGAGCCTATGGAAAAACGCCAGCAACGCGGCCTTTTTACGGTTCCTGTGGTTGGCACATACAAATGG
ACGAACGGATAAACCTTTTCACGCCCTTTTAAATATCCGATTATTCTAATAAACGCTCTTTTCTCTTAGG
TTTACCCGCCAATATATCCTGTCAAACACTGATAGTTTAAACTCCCTCGGTCACATGTGCATCCTCTAGT
GGAGGGAGAGAGGATTTTGAGGAAATAATTAATTGAATTACTTGTATTATTGATAAAGTAATTTAGATAA
GTTGTTAGTACAACTTATTGCAACTATGGATAGACAAAAATCACTTATTTTAAGGGGAGAAGTATATAAC
AACTTATTATAAAATTTCTGAGCAGCCGGCCTCCTCCAATCAATCATAGAGAGTGGAGCCCATTCTGGAA
AACCAAGGAACCCCCAACTTGCACTGGTGCGGTGGCCCAATTCAAAAAAAACGGGGCCCAGCAAAGTAAC
GCCGTTGTAACGATTTATCAATCCAAACTCAAAAGGCGGCGAGATGCGTTTAACTCCGTGAAATTAACAA
ACCGCCAACAACTTGCAATTTGCAACTACCGTTTCCAAGAAGAACTCAACCACACAACGTATCCTATCCC
AAACCACACGCAACTAGTGACGCGTCATAAGGACACGTGTCACAATTTGACTGGTTAATAATTTCACCGC
TTTTGCTATAAATTACCTCCAATCCCCTTAGCTTCTTCACAATTCAGTTCCCAACCCTAACAATTCTTGT
TCATATCGCTTCTCTCTACTTTCAAGGTATGATCCAATTTCTCTCTTCTTTCTCTGTAATCCTTTCGTTG
AGTTTTGTTTCCGATCAATCATAGGTAGTTTTCTTGTTTCGAAGCATGAGATCTAGGAATTTTTTGTGAT
TTTCCAAAATTGAGATCGGTTTGAAATTGAATTTTACAGCTTGAATCTCAGATCTTGTTTTATCAATGTT
TTCGATGGCTTGCGATGTAGATCTATGATAATTGTGGTTCAGTTTTGTTAGGAATCGATTTCGGTTTAGC
AATTGCAGATTAATTAGGGTTTCCAATTGAATTCTTCAGATCCGTTATGGAATTATGTCAAATAATTTAT
TCAAATTGGAAATTATTGTTAGATCCACTCTTAATCTGTTTGATCCAAGCTTCAATTAGGGTTTTCACTT
GTTTCAATTTCTTGTTATGGATTCTGATTTATCTGTTGATGTTAGATCCACTCTTAATCTGTTTGATCCA
AGCGTTAATTAGGGTTTTCACTTGTTTCAATTTCGTGTGTTGGATTCTGATTTATCTGTTGTTGATGTGA
TTACAGAATGGGTGAATTTCAGGCCATGCAAAAATATTTTGCCATTTTTCTTGTATTAGTTGCCTACCAT
ATTTTCCTTCCAACTCAAGCTAGGAAGATAAAACCATTGATTGAAGATAATCCCAAACCTACCTTCACAT
CCCTTAAAACTGCTGTAAATATTCCTTCTCCAACATTTGAGAAGAAAGTTAACCTTCCCATGATGCCAAA
TCATGGTGTCGCAAGTATAGGAGATTCAAGCGGAGATACAAATGCTTTCCGACCCACAACACCAGGAAGC
AGTCCTGGTGTTGGTCATCGGAAGTTTGTAGGAGAGGTTAAAGATAGTACAGTTGTTCGGAGTCCGAATG
TTAAAGTTTTTGTGACTTCTGAGAGATCAAAAGATGCTTTTAAACCTACTTACCCAAATCATAGCCCAGG
TGTTGGACATGTTAACCAAAGCACAAAAGGACAACTAAATTAGGCTTCTCTAGCTAGAGTCGATCGACAA
GCTCGAGTTTCTCCATAATAATGTGTGAGTAGTTCCCAGATAAGGGAATTAGGGTTCCTATAGGGTTTCG
CTCATGTGTTGAGCATATAAGAAACCCTTAGTATGTATTTGTATTTGTAAAATACTTCTATCAATAAAAT
TTCTAATTCCTAAAACCAAAATCCAGTACTAAAATCCAGATCGCTAAGCTTGAATTCTTGCGGAGAGCGG
AGAATTAAGGGAGTCACGTTATGACCCCCGCCGATGACGCGGGACAAGCCGTTTTACGTTTGGAACTGAC
AGAACCGCAACGTTGAAGGAGCCACTCAGCCGCGGGTTTCTGGAGTTTAATGAGCTAAGCACATACGTCA
GAAACCATTATTGCGCGTTCAAAAGTCGCCTAAGGTCACTATCAGCTAGCAAATATTTCTTGTCAAAAAT
GCTCCACTGACGTTCCATAAATTCCCCTCGGTATCCAATTAGAGTCTCATATTCACTCTCAAATGATTGA
ACAAGATGGATTGCACGCAGGTTCTCCGGCCGCTTGGGTGGAGAGGCTATTCGGCTATGACTGGGCACAA
CAGACAATCGGCTGCTCTGATGCCGCCGTGTTCCGGCTGTCAGCGCAGGGGCGCCCGGTTCTTTTTGTCA
AGACCGACCTGTCCGGTGCCCTGAATGAACTCCAAGACGAGGCAGCGCGGCTATCGTGGCTGGCCACGAC
GGGCGTTCCTTGCGCAGCTGTGCTCGACGTTGTCACTGAAGCGGGAAGGGACTGGCTGCTATTGGGCGAA
GTGCCGGGGCAGGATCTCCTGTCATCTCACCTTGCTCCTGCCGAGAAAGTATCCATCATGGCTGATGCAA
TGCGGCGGCTGCATACGCTTGATCCGGCTACCTGCCCATTCGACCACCAAGCGAAACATCGCATCGAGCG
AGGACGTACTCGGATGGAAGCCGGTCTTGTCGATCAGGATGATCTGGACGAAGAGCATCAGGGGCTCGCG
CCAGCCGAACTGTTCGCCAGGCTCAAGGCGCGGATGCCCGACGGCGAGGATCTCGTCGTGACCCAGGGCG
ATGCCTGCTTGCCGAATATCATGGTGGAAAATGGCCGCTTTTCTGGATTCATCGACTGTGGCCGGCTGGG
TGTGGCGGACCGCTATCAGGACATAGCGTTGGCTACCCGTGATATTGCTGAAGAGCTTGGCGGCGAATGG
GCTGACCGCTTCCTCGTGCTTTACGGTATCGCCGCTCCCGATTCGCAGCGCATCGCCTTCTATCGCCTTC
TTGACGAGTTCTTCTGAGCTTGTCAAGCAGATCGTTCAAACATTTGGCAATAAAGTTTCTTAAGATTGAA
TCCTGTTGCCGGTCTTGCGATGATTATCATATAATTTCTGTTGAATTACGTTAAGCATGTAATAATTAAC
ATGTAATGCATGACGTTATTTATGAGATGGGTTTTTATGATTAGAGTCCCGCAATTATACATTTAATACG
CGATAGAAAACAAAATATAGCGCGCAAACTAGGATAAATTATCGCGCGCGGTGTCATCTATGTTACTAGA
TCGACGCTGGATCCGAATTCGGCAGGGCCCACTGCATCCACCCCAGTACATTAAAAACGTCCGCAATGTG
TTATTAAGTTGTCTAAGCGTCAATTTGTTTACACCACAATATATCCTGCCACCAGCCAGCCAACAGCTCC
CCGACCGGCAGCTCGGCACAAAATCACCACTCGATACAGGCAGCCCATCAGCCGTGCGGCTGCATGAAAT
CCTGGCCGGTTTGTCTGATGCCAAGCTGGCGGCCTGGCCGGCCAGCTTGGCCGCTGAAGAAACCGAGCGC
CGCCGTCTAAAAAGGTGATGTGTATTTGAGTAAAACAGCTTGCGTCATGCGGTCGCTGCGTATATGATGC
GATGAGTAAATAAACAAATACGCAAGGGGAACGCATGAAGGTTATCGCTGTACTTAACCAGAAAGGCGGG
TCAGGCAAGACGACCATCGCAACCCATCTAGCCCGCGCCCTGCAACTCGCCGGGGCCGATGTTCTGTTAG
TCGATTCCGATCCCCAGGGCAGTGCCCGCGATTGGGCGGCCGTGCGGGAAGATCAACCGCTAACCGTTGT
CGGCATCGACCGCCCGACGATTGACCGCGACGTGAAGGCCATCGGCCGGCGCGACTTCGTAGTGATCGAC
GGAGCGCCCCAGGCGGCGGACTTGGCTGTGTCCGCGATCAAGGCAGCCGACTTCGTGCTGATTCCGGTGC
AGCCAAGCCCTTACGACATATGGGCCACCGCCGACCTGGTGGAGCTGGTTAAGCAGCGCATTGAGGTCAC
GGATGGAAGGCTACAAGCGGCCTTTGTCGTGTCGCGGGCGATCAAAGGCACGCGCATCGGCGGTGAGGTT
GCCGAGGCGCTGGCCGGGTACGAGCTGCCCATTCTTGAGTCCCGTATCACGCAGCGCGTGAGCTACCCAG
GCACTGCCGCCGCCGGCACAACCGTTCTTGAATCAGAACCCGAGGGCGACGCTGCCCGCGAGGTCCAGGC
GCTGGCCGCTGAAATTAAATCAAAACTCATTTGAGTTAATGAGGTAAAGAGAAAATGAGCAAAAGCACAA
ACACGCTAAGTGCCGGCCGTCCGAGCGCACGCAGCAGCAAGGCTGCAACGTTGGCCAGCCTGGCAGACAC
GCCAGCCATGAAGCGGGTCAACTTTCAGTTGCCGGCGGAGGATCACACCAAGCTGAAGATGTACGCGGTA
CGCCAAGGCAAGACCATTACCGAGCTGCTATCTGAATACATCGCGCAGCTACCAGAGTAAATGAGCAAAT
GAATAAATGA
Features (pLannotate 1.2.2; 13 found; start..end, strand, type, name):
    173..1246    +  CDS            pVS1 RepA: replication protein from the Pseudomonas plasmid pVS1 (Heeb et al., 2000)
   1312..1506    +  rep_origin     pVS1 oriV: origin of replication for the Pseudomonas plasmid pVS1 (Heeb et al., 2000)
   1712..1772    +  rep_origin     oriV (fragment): incP origin of replication
   1789..1893    +  promoter       AmpR promoter: bla
   1894..2688    +  CDS            KanR: aminoglycoside phosphotransferase; aphA-3; confers resistance to kanamycin
   2859..3447    +  rep_origin     ori: high-copy-number ColE1/pMB1/pBR322/pUC origin of replication
   3570..3594    -  misc_feature   RB T-DNA repeat: right border repeat from nopaline C58 T-DNA
   5258..5432    +  polyA_signal   CaMV poly(A) signal: cauliflower mosaic virus polyadenylation signal
   5532..5711    +  promoter       NOS promoter: nopaline synthase promoter
   5733..6527    +  CDS            NeoR/KanR: aminoglycoside phosphotransferase from Tn5; aph(3')-II (or nptII); confers resistance to neomycin, kanamycin, and G418 (Geneticin®)
   6540..6792    +  terminator     NOS terminator: nopaline synthase terminator and poly(A) signal
   6887..6911    -  misc_feature   LB T-DNA repeat: left border repeat from nopaline C58 T-DNA
   7175..7804    +  CDS            pVS1 StaA: stability protein from the Pseudomonas plasmid pVS1 (Heeb et al., 2000)
