[The description below was written by a language model from this plasmid's Addgene catalogue record and pLannotate feature annotations shown in this document.]
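Description:
LjUBQ:MtCEP9:T35s is a plant-expression binary vector built on the EC50505 backbone for overexpressing a small peptide-coding gene from Medicago truncatula. The backbone carries the pVS1 replication system (RepA, oriV and the StaA stability protein), which typically maintains binary vectors in Agrobacterium, together with a high-copy ColE1/pUC-type origin for propagation in E. coli. Bacterial selection is by kanamycin, through an aphA-3 aminoglycoside phosphotransferase driven by the bla (AmpR) promoter. A short incP oriV fragment is also annotated.

Nopaline-type right and left border repeats delimit the T-DNA that would be transferred into plant cells. According to the catalogue fields, the payload is the 456 bp MtCEP9 coding sequence (MT35v5_AC233112_1015.1) under the Lotus japonicus ubiquitin promoter and terminated by the 35S terminator. The terminator is entered in the tag field, but it is a regulatory element rather than a fusion tag. The automated annotation does not label the promoter or the CEP9 insert, but it leaves an unannotated stretch between the right border and a CaMV poly(A) signal, which fits that arrangement. Downstream, toward the left border, a NOS promoter–nptII–NOS terminator cassette provides neomycin/kanamycin/G418 resistance for selecting transformed plant tissue.

The sequenced record is 8,060 nt, whereas the catalogue lists a backbone size of 10,475 bp without insert; the record does not explain this discrepancy. The stated purpose is overexpression of the peptide-coding gene in plants. The record does not give the target species or the transformation method.
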