Addgene plasmid #164733: LjUBQ:MtCEP9:T35s
Purpose: Overexpression of Peptide coding gene (Binary vector)
Depositing lab: Wolf Scheible. Depositing organization: Noble Research Institute, LLC.
Backbone
  Vector backbone: EC50505
  Backbone size w/o insert (bp): 10475
  Vector type: Plant Expression
  Selectable markers: Neomycin (select with G418) ; N/A
Growth in bacteria
  Bacterial resistance: Kanamycin, 50 μg/mL
  Growth temperature: 37°C
  Growth strain: DH5alpha
  Copy number: High Copy
Gene/Insert
  Gene/Insert name: MT35v5_AC233112_1015.1 (alt name: CEP9)
  Species: Medicago truncatula
  Insert size (bp): 456
  Promoter: Lotus japonicus Ubiquitin
  Tag / fusion protein: Terminator 35S (C terminal on insert)
  Cloning method: Unknown
Terms and licenses: Academic/Nonprofit Terms; Industry Terms: Not Available to Industry
Depositor comments: Cloned by Sonali/Shulan
How to cite: LjUBQ:MtCEP9:T35s was a gift from Wolf Scheible (Addgene plasmid # 164733 ; http://n2t.net/addgene:164733 ; RRID:Addgene_164733)
