>Addgene plasmid #164733 | LjUBQ:MtCEP9:T35s | depositor partial sequence | sequence record 319958 | partial
ATGGGTGAATTTCAGGCCATGCAAAAATATTTTGCCATTTTTCTTGTATTAGTTGCCTACCATATTTTCC
TTCCAACTCAAGCTAGGAAGATAAAACCATTGATTGAAGATAATCCCAAACCTACCTTCACATCCCTTAA
AACTGCTGTAAATATTCCTTCTCCAACATTTGAGAAGAAAGTTAACCTTCCCATGATGCCAAATCATGGT
GTCGCAAGTATAGGAGATTCAAGCGGAGATACAAATGCTTTCCGACCCACAACACCAGGAAGCAGTCCTG
GTGTTGGTCATCGGAAGTTTGTAGGAGAGGTTAAAGATAGTACAGTTGTTCGGAGTCCGAATGTTAAAGT
TTTTGTGACTTCTGAGAGATCAAAAGATGCTTTTAAACCTACTTACCCAAATCATAGCCCAGGTGTTGGA
CATGTTAACCAAAGCACAAAAGGACAACTAAATTAG
